>Addgene plasmid #169115 | pNB204 | addgene full sequence | sequence record 334329 | Addgene NGS Result
AGGTGGGATCCCATGGTACGCGTGCTAGAGGCATCAAATAAAACGAAAGGCTCAGTCGAAAGACTGGGCC
TTTCGTTTTATCTGTTGTTTGTCGGTGAACGCTCTCCTGAGTAGGACAAATCCGCCGCCCTAGACCTAGG
GCGTTCGGCTGCGGCGAGCGGTATCAGCTCACTCAAAGGCGGTAATACGGTTATCCACAGAATCAGGGGA
TAACGCAGGAAAGAACATGTGAGCAAAAGGCCAGCAAAAGGCCAGGAACCGTAAAAAGGCCGCGTTGCTG
GCGTTTTTCCATAGGCTCCGCCCCCCTGACGAGCATCACAAAAATCGACGCTCAAGTCAGAGGTGGCGAA
ACCCGACAGGACTATAAAGATACCAGGCGTTTCCCCCTGGAAGCTCCCTCGTGCGCTCTCCTGTTCCGAC
CCTGCCGCTTACCGGATACCTGTCCGCCTTTCTCCCTTCGGGAAGCGTGGCGCTTTCTCATAGCTCACGC
TGTAGGTATCTCAGTTCGGTGTAGGTCGTTCGCTCCAAGCTGGGCTGTGTGCACGAACCCCCCGTTCAGC
CCGACCGCTGCGCCTTATCCGGTAACTATCGTCTTGAGTCCAACCCGGTAAGACACGACTTATCGCCACT
GGCAGCAGCCACTGGTAACAGGATTAGCAGAGCGAGGTATGTAGGCGGTGCTACAGAGTTCTTGAAGTGG
TGGCCTAACTACGGCTACACTAGAAGGACAGTATTTGGTATCTGCGCTCTGCTGAAGCCAGTTACCTTCG
GAAAAAGAGTTGGTAGCTCTTGATCCGGCAAACAAACCACCGCTGGTAGCGGTGGTTTTTTTGTTTGCAA
GCAGCAGATTACGCGCAGAAAAAAAGGATCTCAAGAAGATCCTTTGATCTTTTCTACGGGGTCTGACGCT
CAGTGGAACGAAAACTCACGTTAAGGGATTTTGGTCATGACTAGTGCTTGGATTCTCACCAATAAAAAAC
GCCCGGCGGCAACCGAGCGTTCTGAACAAATCCAGATGGAGTTCTGAGGTCATTACTGGATCTATCAACA
GGAGTCCAAGCGAGCTCGTAAACTTGGTCTGACAGTTACCAATGCTTAATCAGTGAGGCACCTATCTCAG
CGATCTGTCTATTTCGTTCATCCATAGTTGCCTGACTCCCCGTCGTGTAGATAACTACGATACGGGAGGG
CTTACCATCTGGCCCCAGTGCTGCAATGATACCGCGGGACCCACGCTCACCGGCTCCAGATTTATCAGCA
ATAAACCAGCCAGCCGGAAGGGCCGAGCGCAGAAGTGGTCCTGCAACTTTATCCGCCTCCATCCAGTCTA
TTAATTGTTGCCGGGAAGCTAGAGTAAGTAGTTCGCCAGTTAATAGTTTGCGCAACGTTGTTGCCATTGC
TACAGGCATCGTGGTGTCACGCTCGTCGTTTGGTATGGCTTCATTCAGCTCCGGTTCCCAACGATCAAGG
CGAGTTACATGATCCCCCATGTTGTGCAAAAAAGCGGTTAGCTCCTTCGGTCCTCCGATCGTTGTCAGAA
GTAAGTTGGCCGCAGTGTTATCACTCATGGTTATGGCAGCACTGCATAATTCTCTTACTGTCATGCCATC
CGTAAGATGCTTTTCTGTGACTGGTGAGTACTCAACCAAGTCATTCTGAGAATAGTGTATGCGGCGACCG
AGTTGCTCTTGCCCGGCGTCAATACGGGATAATACCGCGCCACATAGCAGAACTTTAAAAGTGCTCATCA
TTGGAAAACGTTCTTCGGGGCGAAAACTCTCAAGGATCTTACCGCTGTTGAGATCCAGTTCGATGTAACC
CACTCGTGCACCCAACTGATCTTCAGCATCTTTTACTTTCACCAGCGTTTCTGGGTGAGCAAAAACAGGA
AGGCAAAATGCCGCAAAAAAGGGAATAAGGGCGACACGGAAATGTTGAATACTCATACTCTTCCTTTTTC
AATATTATTGAAGCATTTATCAGGGTTATTGTCTCATGAGCGGATACATATTTGAATGTATTTAGAAAAA
TAAACAAATAGGGGTTCCGCGCACATTTCCCCGAAAAGTGCCACCTGACGTCGAAGACATGGAGAAGAAA
CCAATTGTCCATATTGCATCAGACATTGCCGTCACTGCGTCTTTTACTGGCTCTTCTCGCTAACCAAACC
GGTAACCCCGCTTATTAAAAGCATTCTGTAACAAAGCGGGACCAAAGCCATGACAAAAACGCGTAACAAA
AGTGTCTATAATCACGGCAGAAAAGTCCACATTGATTATTTGCACGGCGTCACACTTTGCTATGCCATAG
CATTTTTATCCATAAGATTAGCGGATCCTACCTGACGCTTTTTATCGCAACTCTCTACTGTTTCTCCATA
GAATTCATTAAAGAGGAGAAAGGAATGCATCACCATCATCACCACACACCGATCTCACAGACTCCGGGCT
TACTGGCCGAGGCGATGGTTGACCTCGGAGCTATTGAACATAATGTGCGTGTCCTCCGCGAACATGCGGG
CCACGCCCAGTTGATGGCAGTCGTTAAGGCAGACGGCTACGGTCACGGGGCTACACGCGTAGCTCAAACG
GCCTTAGGCGCCGGTGCTGCGGAACTGGGGGTCGCGACAGTGGATGAAGCTCTTGCGCTGCGTGCCGACG
GCATTACCGCGCCGGTATTAGCGTGGCTGCATCCGCCGGGTATCGACTTTGGTCCAGCCCTGCTGGCCGA
TGTTCAGGTGGCGGTTTCTTCACTGCGCCAGTTGGATGAATTGCTGCACGCGGTTCGCCGTACCGGTCGC
ACCGCGACCGTCACGGTCAAAGTGGATACCGGACTCAACCGCAACGGCGTAGGTCCAGCACAATTCCCAG
CGATGTTAACGGCGCTTCGTCAGGCCATGGCTGAAGATGCTGTGCGCCTGCGCGGCCTGATGAGCCATAT
GGTTTATGCAGATAAGCCCGACGATAGTATTAATGACGTACAAGCGCAACGTTTTACTGCTTTCCTGGCG
CAGGCGCGTGAACAGGGCGTGCGTTTTGAAGTGGCACATCTGTCAAACAGTTCGGCCACGATGGCCCGCC
CAGACCTGACATTCGATCTGGTGCGCCCTGGTATCGCTGTCTACGGGCTTTCACCGGTGCCGGCCCTGGG
TGATATGGGCCTGGTGCCGGCAATGACAGTCAAATGTGCCGTGGCGCTCGTGAAAAGTATTCGTGCGGGT
GAAGGCGTGTCTTATGGGCATACATGGATCGCACCCCGCGATACTAATCTGGCGCTGTTGCCGATTGGCT
ATGCCGATGGCGTTTTTCGCTCATTAGGCGGACGTCTGGAAGTTCTGATTAATGGACGCCGCTGCCCAGG
TGTAGGTCGTATTTGTATGGATCAGTTTATGGTCGATCTGGGTCCGGGCCCGCTGGACGTCGCGGAGGGT
GACGAAGCGATCCTGTTTGGTCCGGGCATCCGCGGAGAACCGACCGCCCAAGACTGGGCGGACCTGGTGG
GGACTATTCACTACGAAGTGGTAACCTCACCGCGCGGGCGTATTACCCGTACGTACCGCGAAGCTGAAAA
CCGCTAA
Features (pLannotate 1.2.2; 7 found; start..end, strand, type, name):
     35..121     +  terminator     rrnB T1 terminator: Escherichia coli rrnB; transcription terminator T1 from the E. coli rrnB gene
    286..874     -  rep_origin     ori: high-copy-number ColE1/pMB1/pBR322/pUC origin of replication
    962..1056    -  terminator     lambda t0 terminator: transcription terminator from phage lambda
   1086..1946    -  CDS            AmpR: β-lactamase; bla; confers resistance to ampicillin, carbenicillin, and related antibiotics
   1947..2051    -  promoter       AmpR promoter: bla
   2095..2379    +  promoter       araBAD promoter: araBAD; promoter of the L-arabinose operon of E. coli; the araC regulatory gene is transcribed in the opposite direction (Guzman et al., 1995)
   2426..3574    +  CDS            alr: ALR_MYCTU - Experimental evidence at protein level: Swiss-Prot protein existence level 1. Catalyzes the interconversion of L-alanine and D-alanine. D- alanine plays a key role in peptidoglycan cross-linking. From Mycobacterium tuberculosis (strain ATCC 25618 / H37Rv).
