[The description below was written by a language model from this plasmid's Addgene catalogue record and pLannotate feature annotations shown in this document.]
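Description:
pNB204 is a small, high-copy bacterial expression plasmid (about 3.6 kb in the sequenced record) built on the pNB200 backbone for use in E. coli. It replicates from a ColE1/pUC-type origin and is selected with ampicillin through a β-lactamase gene driven by its native bla promoter and followed by a phage lambda t0 terminator, which insulates the marker cassette from the rest of the plasmid.

The payload is the alanine racemase gene alr (Rv3423c) from Mycobacterium tuberculosis H37Rv, synthesized with codons optimized for E. coli and fused to an N-terminal 6xHis tag. Alanine racemase interconverts L- and D-alanine, supplying the D-alanine needed for peptidoglycan cross-linking. The coding sequence sits downstream of the L-arabinose-inducible araBAD (pBAD) promoter, so expression level can be tuned with arabinose, and transcription ends at the rrnB T1 terminator that follows the insert across the plasmid's circular junction. No araC regulator gene is annotated in the feature table, so regulation presumably relies on AraC provided by the host, although the record does not state this. The insert was introduced by BsaI-based cloning, which destroyed both sites, consistent with a Golden Gate-style modular assembly.

The record describes the plasmid as a TESEC expression vector, associated with work on low-cost anti-mycobacterial drug discovery using engineered E. coli. In that context it provides titratable expression of a mycobacterial drug-target enzyme in an E. coli host, while the His tag allows detection or affinity purification of the protein.
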