Addgene plasmid #169115: pNB204
Purpose: TESEC expression vector for 6xHis-Alr fusion constrcut
Depositing lab: Edwin Wintermute. Depositing organization: INSERM U1284, Center for Research and Interdisciplinarity (CRI). Publication: Low-cost anti-mycobacterial drug discovery using engineered E. coli. Bongaerts N, Edoo Z, Abukar AA, Song X, Sosa-Carrillo S, Haggenmueller S, Savigny J, Gontier S, Lindner AB, Wintermute EH. Nat Commun. 2022 Jul 7;13(1):3905. doi: 10.1038/s41467-022-31570-3. PubMed 35798732.
Backbone
  Vector backbone: pNB200
  Backbone size w/o insert (bp): 2400
  Vector type: Bacterial Expression, Synthetic Biology
Growth in bacteria
  Bacterial resistance: Ampicillin, 100 μg/mL
  Growth temperature: 37°C
  Growth strain: DH5alpha
  Copy number: High Copy
Gene/Insert
  Gene/Insert name: 6xHis-alr
  Species: Synthetic; Mycobacterium tuberculosis H37Rv
  Insert size (bp): 1173
  Mutation: Codon optimized for E. coli
  Entrez Gene: alr (a.k.a. Rv3423c)
  Promoter: pBAD
  Tag / fusion protein: 6xHis (N terminal on insert)
  Cloning method: Restriction Enzyme; 5′ cloning site BsaI (destroyed during cloning); 3′ cloning site BsaI (destroyed during cloning)
  Sequencing primers: 5′ GATTAGCGGATCCTACCTGACG; 3′ AGGCCCAGTCTTTCGACTGAGC
Terms and licenses: Academic/Nonprofit Terms; Industry Terms: Not Available to Industry
Depositor comments: Please visit https://doi.org/10.1101/2021.03.26.437171 for bioRxiv preprint.
How to cite: pNB204 was a gift from Edwin Wintermute (Addgene plasmid # 169115 ; http://n2t.net/addgene:169115 ; RRID:Addgene_169115)
